Addgene plasmid #23957: Zahra73-59
Depositing lab: Lawrence Cohen. Depositing organization: Yale University.
Backbone
  Vector backbone: pcDNA3.1+
  Backbone manufacturer: Invitrogen
  Backbone size w/o insert (bp): 5428
  Vector type: Mammalian Expression
  Selectable markers: Hygromycin
Growth in bacteria
  Bacterial resistance: Ampicillin, 100 μg/mL
  Growth temperature: 37°C
  Growth strain: DH5alpha
  Copy number: High Copy
Gene/Insert
  Gene/Insert name: VSP
  Species: D. rerio (zebrafish)
  Insert size (bp): 2000
  Entrez Gene: tpte (a.k.a. tpip, vsp, wu:fd20e11, wu:fi24b06)
  Tag / fusion protein: Citrulline; Cerulean
  Cloning method: Restriction Enzyme
  Sequencing primers: 5′ CMV-F; 3′ BGH-rev
Terms and licenses: Academic/Nonprofit Terms; Industry Terms: Not Available to Industry
How to cite: Zahra73-59 was a gift from Lawrence Cohen (Addgene plasmid # 23957 ; http://n2t.net/addgene:23957 ; RRID:Addgene_23957)
