[The description below was written by a language model from this plasmid's Addgene catalogue record and pLannotate feature annotations shown in this document.]
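Description:
Zahra73-59 is a mammalian expression plasmid built on the pcDNA3.1+ backbone in its hygromycin-selectable form. It carries sequence from the zebrafish voltage-sensing phosphatase (VSP, the product of the tpte gene) fused to two fluorescent proteins. In E. coli it is maintained as a high-copy plasmid through a ColE1/pUC-type origin and selected with ampicillin via the β-lactamase gene. An f1 origin is also present. For selection in mammalian cells, an SV40 early promoter drives a hygromycin phosphotransferase gene terminated by the SV40 polyadenylation signal.

The expression cassette uses the human CMV immediate-early enhancer and promoter, followed by a T7 promoter that would permit in vitro transcription, and ends with the bovine growth hormone polyadenylation signal. The annotated table leaves a gap of roughly 600 nt between the T7 promoter and the first fluorescent protein. This gap is presumably where the VSP-derived sequence lies, though it is not annotated, and the record does not say which portion of the protein is included. Directly downstream are mCerulean (cyan) and then mCitrine (yellow), arranged almost back to back. The catalogue tag entry "Citrulline" most likely refers to this Citrine. The stated insert size of about 2 kb is consistent with the VSP segment plus both fluorescent proteins.

A tandem cyan/yellow pair attached to a voltage-sensor protein is the arrangement typical of FRET-based genetically encoded voltage indicators, in which voltage-driven conformational changes alter energy transfer between the two fluorophores. The record itself does not state the intended use, so this reading is an inference from the design. A few short annotated fragments (HIV-1 LTR, ble, lacI, bom) appear to be backbone remnants or spurious matches rather than functional elements.
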