Features (pLannotate 1.2.2; 21 found; start..end, strand, type, name):
     28..80      -  misc_feature   bom (fragment): basis of mobility region from pBR322
    235..614     +  enhancer       CMV enhancer: human cytomegalovirus immediate early enhancer
    615..818     +  promoter       CMV promoter: human cytomegalovirus (CMV) immediate early promoter
    814..847     +  LTR            5' LTR (truncated) (fragment): truncated 5' long terminal repeat (LTR) from HIV-1
    863..881     +  promoter       T7 promoter: promoter for bacteriophage T7 RNA polymerase
   1495..2193    +  CDS            mCerulean: mCerulean is a basic (constitutively fluorescent) cyan fluorescent protein published in 2005, derived from Aequorea victoria. It is reported to be a very rapidly-maturing monomer.
   2197..2913    +  CDS            mCitrine: mCitrine is a basic (constitutively fluorescent) yellow fluorescent protein published in 2001, derived from Aequorea victoria.
   2994..3218    +  polyA_signal   bGH poly(A) signal: bovine growth hormone polyadenylation signal
   3222..3243    +  promoter       SV40 promoter (fragment): SV40 enhancer and early promoter
   3264..3692    +  rep_origin     f1 ori (sequence partly withheld): f1 bacteriophage origin of replication; arrow indicates direction of (+) strand synthesis
   3706..4035    +  promoter       SV40 promoter: SV40 enhancer and early promoter
   4084..5109    +  CDS            HygR: aminoglycoside phosphotransferase from E. coli; aph(4)-Ia; confers resistance to hygromycin
   5119..5244    +  CDS            ble (fragment): BLE_KLEPN - Experimental evidence at protein level: Swiss-Prot protein existence level 1. Binding protein with a strong affinity to the bleomycin family of antibiotics. Binds to CL990; an antimitotic-antibiotic compound. From Klebsiella pneumoniae.
   5239..5360    +  polyA_signal   SV40 poly(A) signal: SV40 polyadenylation signal
   5433..5449    -  protein_bind   lac operator: The lac repressor binds to the lac operator to inhibit transcription in E. coli. This inhibition can be relieved by adding lactose or isopropyl-β-D-thiogalactopyranoside (IPTG). lac repressor encoded by lacI
   5457..5487    -  promoter       lac promoter: promoter for the E. coli lac operon
   5502..5523    -  protein_bind   CAP binding site: CAP binding activates transcription in the presence of cAMP. E. coli catabolite activator protein
   5536..5628    -  CDS            lacI (fragment): lac repressor; lacI; The lac repressor binds to the lac operator to inhibit transcription in E. coli. This inhibition can be relieved by adding lactose or isopropyl-β-D-thiogalactopyranoside (IPTG).
   5811..6396    -  rep_origin     ori: high-copy-number ColE1/pMB1/pBR322/pUC origin of replication
   6567..7427    -  CDS            AmpR: β-lactamase; bla; confers resistance to ampicillin, carbenicillin, and related antibiotics
   7428..7532    -  promoter       AmpR promoter: bla
>Addgene plasmid #23957 | Zahra73-59 | depositor full sequence | sequence record 11261 | Author sequence
GACGGATCGGGAGATCTCCCGATCCCCTATGGTGCACTCTCAGTACAATCTGCTCTGATGCCGCATAGTT
AAGCCAGTATCTGCTCCCTGCTTGTGTGTTGGAGGTCGCTGAGTAGTGCGCGAGCAAAATTTAAGCTACA
ACAAGGCAAGGCTTGACCGACAATTGCATGAAGAATCTGCTTAGGGTTAGGCGTTTTGCGCTGCTTCGCG
ATGTACGGGCCAGATATACGCGTTGACATTGATTATTGACTAGTTATTAATAGTAATCAATTACGGGGTC
ATTAGTTCATAGCCCATATATGGAGTTCCGCGTTACATAACTTACGGTAAATGGCCCGCCTGGCTGACCG
CCCAACGACCCCCGCCCATTGACGTCAATAATGACGTATGTTCCCATAGTAACGCCAATAGGGACTTTCC
ATTGACGTCAATGGGTGGAGTATTTACGGTAAACTGCCCACTTGGCAGTACATCAAGTGTATCATATGCC
AAGTACGCCCCCTATTGACGTCAATGACGGTAAATGGCCCGCCTGGCATTATGCCCAGTACATGACCTTA
TGGGACTTTCCTACTTGGCAGTACATCTACGTATTAGTCATCGCTATTACCATGGTGATGCGGTTTTGGC
AGTACATCAATGGGCGTGGATAGCGGTTTGACTCACGGGGATTTCCAAGTCTCCACCCCATTGACGTCAA
TGGGAGTTTGTTTTGGCACCAAAATCAACGGGACTTTCCAAAATGTCGTAACAACTCCGCCCCATTGACG
CAAATGGGCGGTAGGCGTGTACGGTGGGAGGTCTATATAAGCAGAGCTCTCTGGCTAACTAGAGAACCCA
CTGCTTACTGGCTTATCGAAATTAATACGACTCACTATAGGGAGACCCAAGCTGGCTAGCGCCACCATGG
CCACGTCTGTGCATTTTAACCCTGGGTTAGATTCCAAAGAAGTTAATGGTAATTCGGTGAAAGAAGAGGC
AGAGGTGCAGATCGATGATGGAAAGGAAGAAACCAAAGACCCAGACACAATGTACCATCAGGTCCGGAAA
AAGATAACTCCTTTTGTGATGTCCTTTGGTTTTCGTGTTTTTGGCCTGGTACTGATCATCTTGGACATCA
TTATGGTCATTGTGGACTTGTCTCTTTCTGAGAAGAGTCGTGATGTTGGAGGTGCACCGGAGACTGTTTC
TCTGGTCATCTCTTTCTTTTTTCTCATCGATGTATTGCTCCGTGTTTATGTGGAGGGATTCAAGGTGTAT
TTCAGCTCAAAACTGAATATAGTAGATGCTTGTATTGTGGTCATTACTCTGGTGGTCACCATGATCTACG
CATTCTCCGATTTCTCAGGAGCCAGTCTGATTCCCAGGGTGGTGACATTCCTGAGGTCTCTGAGGATCCT
AATTCTGGTACGCATCTTCAGACTGGCCTCGCAGAAGAGAGAGCTTGAAAAAGTCACCAGGAGAATGGTT
TCAGAGAACAAAAGAAGATATCGCATGGTTTCTAAGGGTGAAGAGCTGTTCACTGGGGTGGTCCCAATTC
TCGTGGAACTCGACGGTGACGTCAACGGCCACAAATTTTCTGTCTCAGGAGAAGGAGAGGGTGACGCAAC
CTATGGGAAACTCACTCTCAAATTCATCTGCACTACCGGAAAACTGCCAGTCCCTTGGCCGACACTGGTC
ACTACCCTCACATGGGGGGTGCAATGTTTCGCTCGGTATCCAGATCACATGAAACAGCACGACTTCTTCA
AAAGTGCAATGCCTGAGGGCTACGTCCAGGAACGCACTATATTTTTCAAGGACGACGGGAATTATAAAAC
TAGGGCAGAGGTCAAATTTGAAGGAGACACCCTCGTCAACCGGATTGAACTCAAAGGTATTGACTTTAAG
GAGGATGGAAATATCCTGGGTCACAAACTGGAATACAATGCTATCTCAGATAACGTGTACATCACAGCCG
ACAAGCAAAAGAATGGCATCAAGGCAAATTTCAAGATTCGGCACAACATCGAAGATGGTTCCGTGCAGCT
CGCCGATCACTATCAGCAAAATACTCCCATTGGTGATGGACCCGTCCTGCTCCCTGATAACCACTACCTG
TCAACACAATCTAAACTCAGTAAGGACCCCAATGAGAAACGTGACCACATGGTGCTCCTGGAATTTGTCA
CCGCCGCTGGGATCACTCTGGGGTCAATGGTATCAAAGGGTGAAGAACTCTTCACTGGTGTCGTCCCAAT
CCTGGTTGAACTCGACGGCGACGTCAACGGGCACAAATTTAGTGTCTCAGGGGAAGGGGAGGGCGACGCT
ACCTACGGAAAACTGACCCTCAAGTTCATTTGCACCACTGGGAAACTCCCTGTGCCCTGGCCAACTCTGG
TCACTACATTTGGATACGGCCTGATGTGCTTTGCCAGGTATCCTGACCACATGAAGCAGCACGATTTCTT
TAAGTCAGCTATGCCGGAGGGGTACGTGCAAGAGAGGACTATTTTTTTCAAGGATGACGGAAATTATAAA
ACAAGAGCAGAAGTTAAGTTTGAAGGGGACACCCTGGTGAACAGAATAGAGCTGAAAGGCATCGATTTCA
AAGAAGATGGAAACATTCTCGGGCATAAGCTGGAGTACAACTACAACAGCCACAACGTCTATATCATGGC
TGACAAACAGAAGAATGGAATTAAAGTGAACTTCAAAATCAGACATAATATCGAAGATGGCTCAGTGCAG
CTCGCCGACCACTACCAACAGAACACTCCAATTGGTGATGGGCCTGTCCTGCTCCCAGATAACCACTACC
TCTCTTATCAGAGCAAGCTGTCAAAAGATCCGAATGAGAAAAGAGATCATATGGTTCTCCTGGAATTTGT
CACAGCAGCTGGAATCACACTCGGCATGGACGAGCTCTACAAGTGATAGTAAAACTCGAGCTGCAGAGGC
CTGCATGCAAGCTTGGTCTAGAGGGCCCGTTTAAACCCGCTGATCAGCCTCGACTGTGCCTTCTAGTTGC
CAGCCATCTGTTGTTTGCCCCTCCCCCGTGCCTTCCTTGACCCTGGAAGGTGCCACTCCCACTGTCCTTT
CCTAATAAAATGAGGAAATTGCATCGCATTGTCTGAGTAGGTGTCATTCTATTCTGGGGGGTGGGGTGGG
GCAGGACAGCAAGGGGGAGGATTGGGAAGACAATAGCAGGCATGCTGGGGATGCGGTGGGCTCTATGGCT
TCTGAGGCGGAAAGAACCAGCTGGGGCTCTAGGGGGTATCCCC
[124 nt withheld, positions 3264-3387]
C
[91 nt withheld, positions 3389-3479]
A
[49 nt withheld, positions 3481-3529]
CCTTTGACGTTGGAGTCCACGTTCTTT
[37 nt withheld, positions 3557-3593]
ACCCTATCTCGGTCTATTCTTTTGATTTATAAGGGATTTTGCCGATTTCGGCCTATTGGTTAAAAAATGA
GCTGATTTAACAAAAATTTAACGCGAATTAATTCTGTGGAATGTGTGTCAGTTAGGGTGTGGAAAGTCCC
CAGGCTCCCCAGCAGGCAGAAGTATGCAAAGCATGCATCTCAATTAGTCAGCAACCAGGTGTGGAAAGTC
CCCAGGCTCCCCAGCAGGCAGAAGTATGCAAAGCATGCATCTCAATTAGTCAGCAACCATAGTCCCGCCC
CTAACTCCGCCCATCCCGCCCCTAACTCCGCCCAGTTCCGCCCATTCTCCGCCCCATGGCTGACTAATTT
TTTTTATTTATGCAGAGGCCGAGGCCGCCTCTGCCTCTGAGCTATTCCAGAAGTAGTGAGGAGGCTTTTT
TGGAGGCCTAGGCTTTTGCAAAAAGCTCCCGGGAGCTTGTATATCCATTTTCGGATCTGATCAGCACGTG
ATGAAAAAGCCTGAACTCACCGCGACGTCTGTCGAGAAGTTTCTGATCGAAAAGTTCGACAGCGTCTCCG
ACCTGATGCAGCTCTCGGAGGGCGAAGAATCTCGTGCTTTCAGCTTCGATGTAGGAGGGCGTGGATATGT
CCTGCGGGTAAATAGCTGCGCCGATGGTTTCTACAAAGATCGTTATGTTTATCGGCACTTTGCATCGGCC
GCGCTCCCGATTCCGGAAGTGCTTGACATTGGGGAATTCAGCGAGAGCCTGACCTATTGCATCTCCCGCC
GTGCACAGGGTGTCACGTTGCAAGACCTGCCTGAAACCGAACTGCCCGCTGTTCTGCAGCCGGTCGCGGA
GGCCATGGATGCGATCGCTGCGGCCGATCTTAGCCAGACGAGCGGGTTCGGCCCATTCGGACCGCAAGGA
ATCGGTCAATACACTACATGGCGTGATTTCATATGCGCGATTGCTGATCCCCATGTGTATCACTGGCAAA
CTGTGATGGACGACACCGTCAGTGCGTCCGTCGCGCAGGCTCTCGATGAGCTGATGCTTTGGGCCGAGGA
CTGCCCCGAAGTCCGGCACCTCGTGCACGCGGATTTCGGCTCCAACAATGTCCTGACGGACAATGGCCGC
ATAACAGCGGTCATTGACTGGAGCGAGGCGATGTTCGGGGATTCCCAATACGAGGTCGCCAACATCTTCT
TCTGGAGGCCGTGGTTGGCTTGTATGGAGCAGCAGACGCGCTACTTCGAGCGGAGGCATCCGGAGCTTGC
AGGATCGCCGCGGCTCCGGGCGTATATGCTCCGCATTGGTCTTGACCAACTCTATCAGAGCTTGGTTGAC
GGCAATTTCGATGATGCAGCTTGGGCGCAGGGTCGATGCGACGCAATCGTCCGATCCGGAGCCGGGACTG
TCGGGCGTACACAAATCGCCCGCAGAAGCGCGGCCGTCTGGACCGATGGCTGTGTAGAAGTACTCGCCGA
TAGTGGAAACCGACGCCCCAGCACTCGTCCGAGGGCAAAGGAATAGCACGTGCTACGAGATTTCGATTCC
ACCGCCGCCTTCTATGAAAGGTTGGGCTTCGGAATCGTTTTCCGGGACGCCGGCTGGATGATCCTCCAGC
GCGGGGATCTCATGCTGGAGTTCTTCGCCCACCCCAACTTGTTTATTGCAGCTTATAATGGTTACAAATA
AAGCAATAGCATCACAAATTTCACAAATAAAGCATTTTTTTCACTGCATTCTAGTTGTGGTTTGTCCAAA
CTCATCAATGTATCTTATCATGTCTGTATACCGTCGACCTCTAGCTAGAGCTTGGCGTAATCATGGTCAT
AGCTGTTTCCTGTGTGAAATTGTTATCCGCTCACAATTCCACACAACATACGAGCCGGAAGCATAAAGTG
TAAAGCCTGGGGTGCCTAATGAGTGAGCTAACTCACATTAATTGCGTTGCGCTCACTGCCCGCTTTCCAG
TCGGGAAACCTGTCGTGCCAGCTGCATTAATGAATCGGCCAACGCGCGGGGAGAGGCGGTTTGCGTATTG
GGCGCTCTTCCGCTTCCTCGCTCACTGACTCGCTGCGCTCGGTCGTTCGGCTGCGGCGAGCGGTATCAGC
TCACTCAAAGGCGGTAATACGGTTATCCACAGAATCAGGGGATAACGCAGGAAAGAACATGTGAGCAAAA
GGCCAGCAAAAGGCCAGGAACCGTAAAAAGGCCGCGTTGCTGGCGTTTTTCCATAGGCTCCGCCCCCCTG
ACGAGCATCACAAAAATCGACGCTCAAGTCAGAGGTGGCGAAACCCGACAGGACTATAAAGATACCAGGC
GTTTCCCCCTGGAAGCTCCCTCGTGCGCTCTCCTGTTCCGACCCTGCCGCTTACCGGATACCTGTCCGCC
TTTCTCCCTTCGGGAAGCGTGGCGCTTTCTCATAGCTCACGCTGTAGGTATCTCAGTTCGGTGTAGGTCG
TTCGCTCCAAGCTGGGCTGTGTGCACGAACCCCCCGTTCAGCCCGACCGCTGCGCCTTATCCGGTAACTA
TCGTCTTGAGTCCAACCCGGTAAGACACGACTTATCGCCACTGGCAGCAGCCACTGGTAACAGGATTAGC
AGAGCGAGGTATGTAGGCGGTGCTACAGAGTTCTTGAAGTGGTGGCCTAACTACGGCTACACTAGAAGAA
CAGTATTTGGTATCTGCGCTCTGCTGAAGCCAGTTACCTTCGGAAAAAGAGTTGGTAGCTCTTGATCCGG
CAAACAAACCACCGCTGGTAGCGGTTTTTTTGTTTGCAAGCAGCAGATTACGCGCAGAAAAAAAGGATCT
CAAGAAGATCCTTTGATCTTTTCTACGGGGTCTGACGCTCAGTGGAACGAAAACTCACGTTAAGGGATTT
TGGTCATGAGATTATCAAAAAGGATCTTCACCTAGATCCTTTTAAATTAAAAATGAAGTTTTAAATCAAT
CTAAAGTATATATGAGTAAACTTGGTCTGACAGTTACCAATGCTTAATCAGTGAGGCACCTATCTCAGCG
ATCTGTCTATTTCGTTCATCCATAGTTGCCTGACTCCCCGTCGTGTAGATAACTACGATACGGGAGGGCT
TACCATCTGGCCCCAGTGCTGCAATGATACCGCGAGACCCACGCTCACCGGCTCCAGATTTATCAGCAAT
AAACCAGCCAGCCGGAAGGGCCGAGCGCAGAAGTGGTCCTGCAACTTTATCCGCCTCCATCCAGTCTATT
AATTGTTGCCGGGAAGCTAGAGTAAGTAGTTCGCCAGTTAATAGTTTGCGCAACGTTGTTGCCATTGCTA
CAGGCATCGTGGTGTCACGCTCGTCGTTTGGTATGGCTTCATTCAGCTCCGGTTCCCAACGATCAAGGCG
AGTTACATGATCCCCCATGTTGTGCAAAAAAGCGGTTAGCTCCTTCGGTCCTCCGATCGTTGTCAGAAGT
AAGTTGGCCGCAGTGTTATCACTCATGGTTATGGCAGCACTGCATAATTCTCTTACTGTCATGCCATCCG
TAAGATGCTTTTCTGTGACTGGTGAGTACTCAACCAAGTCATTCTGAGAATAGTGTATGCGGCGACCGAG
TTGCTCTTGCCCGGCGTCAATACGGGATAATACCGCGCCACATAGCAGAACTTTAAAAGTGCTCATCATT
GGAAAACGTTCTTCGGGGCGAAAACTCTCAAGGATCTTACCGCTGTTGAGATCCAGTTCGATGTAACCCA
CTCGTGCACCCAACTGATCTTCAGCATCTTTTACTTTCACCAGCGTTTCTGGGTGAGCAAAAACAGGAAG
GCAAAATGCCGCAAAAAAGGGAATAAGGGCGACACGGAAATGTTGAATACTCATACTCTTCCTTTTTCAA
TATTATTGAAGCATTTATCAGGGTTATTGTCTCATGAGCGGATACATATTTGAATGTATTTAGAAAAATA
AACAAATAGGGGTTCCGCGCACATTTCCCCGAAAAGTGCCACCTGACGTC
