>Addgene plasmid #23957 | Zahra73-59 | addgene partial sequence | sequence record 29796 | 23957 with CMV-F
GAGCTCTCTGGCTAACTAGAGAACCCACTGCTTACTGGCTTATCGAAATTAATACGACTCACTATAGGGA
GACCCAAGCTGGCTAGCGCCACCATGGCCACGTCTGTGCATTTTAACCCTGGGTTAGATTCCAAAGAAGT
TAATGGTAATTCGGTGAAAGAAGAGGCAGAGGTGCAGATCGATGATGGAAAGGAAGAAACCAAAGACCCA
GACACAATGTACCATCAGGTCCGGAAAAAGATAACTCCTTTTGTGATGTCCTTTGGTTTTCGTGTTTTTG
GCCTGGTACTGATCATCTTGGACATCATTATGGTCATTGTGGACTTGTCTCTTTCTGAGAAGAGTCGTGA
TGTTGGAGGTGCACCGGAGACTGTTTCTCTGGTCATCTCTTTCTTTTTTCTCATCGATGTATTGCTCCGT
GTTTATGTGGAGGGATTCAAGGTGTATTTCAGCTCAAAACTGAATATAGTAGATGCTTGTATTGTGGTCA
TTACTCTGGTGGTCACCATGATCTACGCATTCTCCGATTTCTCAGGAGCCAGTCTGATTCCCAGGGTGGT
GACATTCCTGAGGTCTCTGAGGATCCTAATTCTGGTACGCATCTTCAGACTGGCCTCGCAGAAGAGAGAG
CTTGAAAAAGTCACCAGGAGAATGGTTTCAGAGAACAAAAGANATATCGCATGGTTTCTAAGGTGAAGAG
CTGTTCACTGGGGTGGTCCCAATTCTCGNGNACTCGACGGTG
